Addgene plasmid #1325: piHGpd/P82
Depositing lab: Susan Lindquist. Depositing organization: Whitehead Institute for Biomedical Research. Publication: In vivo functions of the Saccharomyces cerevisiae Hsp90 chaperone. Nathan DF, Vos MH, Lindquist S. Proc Natl Acad Sci U S A 1997 Nov 25;94(24):12949-56. 10.1073/pnas.94.24.12949 PubMed 9371781.
Backbone
  Vector backbone: pRS303 (based on pBluescript
  Backbone size w/o insert (bp): 5000
  Vector type: Yeast Expression
Growth in bacteria
  Bacterial resistance: Ampicillin, 100 μg/mL
  Growth temperature: 37°C
  Growth strain: DH5alpha
  Copy number: Low Copy
Gene/Insert
  Gene/Insert name: GPD promoter-HSP82 (alt names: Yeast Heat shock protein 82; HSP82)
  Species: S. cerevisiae (budding yeast)
  Insert size (bp): 3800
  Mutation: Wild type gene
  Entrez Gene: HSP82 (a.k.a. YPL240C, HSP90)
  Cloning method: Restriction Enzyme; 5′ cloning site EcoR1, BamH1 (not destroyed); 3′ cloning site BamH1 (not destroyed)
  Sequencing primers: 5′ n/a
Terms and licenses: Academic/Nonprofit Terms; Industry Terms: Not Available to Industry
Depositor comments: Plasmid maintained in DH5alpha. ClaI-NotI fragment from pTGpd/P82 was cloned into pRS303
How to cite: piHGpd/P82 was a gift from Susan Lindquist (Addgene plasmid # 1325 ; http://n2t.net/addgene:1325 ; RRID:Addgene_1325)
