[The description below was written by a language model from this plasmid's Addgene catalogue record.]
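Description:
piHGpd/P82 is a yeast expression plasmid built on pRS303, a pBluescript-derived shuttle vector of the pRS series. pRS303 is generally known as an integrating vector: it lacks a yeast replication origin and carries HIS3 as its auxotrophic marker, so it is maintained in Saccharomyces cerevisiae only after recombination into the genome. The record itself does not list the yeast marker or the integration strategy, so these points rest on the standard properties of the backbone rather than on stated fields. In bacteria the plasmid is propagated under ampicillin selection and is recorded as low copy. The backbone is given as about 5 kb and the insert as about 3.8 kb.

The payload is the wild-type S. cerevisiae HSP82 gene (YPL240C), which encodes one of the yeast Hsp90 chaperones, placed under the GPD promoter. This is the strong, constitutive glyceraldehyde-3-phosphate dehydrogenase promoter widely used for high-level expression in yeast, so HSP82 is uncoupled from its native heat-inducible regulation. According to the depositor's notes, the promoter-gene cassette was moved as a ClaI-NotI fragment from a related plasmid, pTGpd/P82, into pRS303. EcoRI and BamHI sites are recorded at the 5′ side of the insert and BamHI at the 3′ side, all preserved. No epitope tags, reporters or terminator details are listed.

The associated work concerns the in vivo functions of yeast Hsp90. The construct fits that purpose as a source of stable, constitutive wild-type Hsp82, for example as a reference or complementing allele alongside mutant versions, although the record does not spell out a specific use.
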