>Addgene plasmid #1325 | piHGpd/P82 | addgene partial sequence | sequence record 16481 | T3 5'-GCAATTAACCCTCACTAAAGG-3'
GTGGTCGGGCCCCCCTCGAGGTCGACGGTATCGATAAGCTTGGCTGCAGGTCGAGTTTATCATTATCAAT
ACTGCCATTTCAAAGAATACGTAAATAATTAATAGTAGTGATTTTCCTAACTTTATTTAGTCAAAAAATT
AGCCTTTTAATTCTGCTGTAACCCGTACATGCCCAAAATAGGGGGCGGGTTACACAGAATATATAACATC
GTAGGTGTCTGGGTGAACAGTTTATTCCTGGCATCCACTAAATATAATGGAGCCCGCTTTTTAAGCTGGC
ATCCAGAAAAAAAAAGAATCCCAGCACCAAAATATTGTTTTCTTCACCAACCATCAGTTCATAGGTCCAT
TCTCTTAGCGCAACTACAGAGAACAGGGGCACAAACAGGCAAAAAACGGGCACAACCTCAATGGAGTGAT
GCAACCTGCCTGGAGTAAATGATGACACAAGGCAATTGACCCACGCATGTATCTATCTCATTTTCTTACA
CCTTCTATTACCTTCTGCTCTCTCTGATTTGGAAAAAGCTGAAAAAAAAGGTTGAAACCAGTTCCCTGAA
ATTATTCCCCTACTTGACTAATAAGTATATAAAGACGGTAGGTATTGATTGTAATTCTGTGAAATCTCTA
TNTCTTANACTTCTNAAATTCTACTTTTATAGGTTAGTGTTTTTTTTAGTTTTAAAACACCAAGAACTTA
GTTTCGACGGATCCGATTCTTAACATCTGTGACCTCCTCATTTCTTCCCGCTGTATTAGAGTTCAGAATC
ATACNTGATAGAAAATAGAGTCCTATAACAAAGCCCAACAACNCNCAAG
