>Addgene plasmid #1325 | piHGpd/P82 | addgene partial sequence | sequence record 16482 | T7 5'-TAATACGACTCACTATAGGG-3'
CCGCGGNGGCGGCCGCTCTGAACTAGTGGATCCGAGCTTGCATGCCTGCAGGTCGATACTTGGCGAGAGT
TTCTCTATCAAAATTTTGCAATTTTTCAAGTCACGTAAACGGATTTGGAAATCCTTGTCGGAAGGAGACC
GTAGAAAAATTATAGAATCCGTACAATCAGTTATGAAAATACTCCCTGTTTGAAAGAAAATCCTTTGTAA
GTTTATGACACATTTAGTAATATTGCGAAAGCACAAAGAACCAGAAAGGGCACTATTGCCACTATAATCT
GTTGTTGATGTAACAGTACAAAACTCTAAATTTTCAAAAGCTGAATCACCCTTCTCCAAGACATAATGCT
TTTTCAAAGTAGTGGTATACGCCGGCGCATTCGCAAGCTCCGTACGTTCAACATTCTTATGAACGGCTGA
TGATGAATTTTTCTGTTTGAAGGAGAATAGTCGTTTTTTGCCCTTTGACTCAGATAATTTTGCATTAATA
GATTTTAATACATTTTCTATATCATTGGAGAAGTGTTCTTTTTCATAAGATGTCAAAGAATGTGAACAGA
GTATTCAGCTCACTTCGAAGACTTNANGGCCTTCTTCTGCAAGGTCTTATAGTCACTCGTCTCTGAGAGT
TCTCGTTCGAGCTCTACACAAAAAAATAGTATACGAAAATATGCAATGTTNATTAGTTGGACGCATAATG
AAAGCAGATGAGTTTCAACATACCCNTTATCTTCGCAGTAAAGTCCATTTATGCTTAAGCTATTCAGTTA
TATTCTTAAGTATATTTCCCGANTTCAGATTCCTCC
